Addgene plasmid #90183: LP451
Purpose: pFLAG-CMV2 with cDNA encoding HsNPHP4 aa residues 841-1426
Depositing lab: Lotte Pedersen. Depositing organization: University of Copenhagen. Publication: KIF13B establishes a CAV1-enriched microdomain at the ciliary transition zone to promote Sonic hedgehog signalling. Schou KB, Mogensen JB, Morthorst SK, Nielsen BS, Aleliunaite A, Serra-Marques A, Furstenberg N, Saunier S, Bizet AA, Veland IR, Akhmanova A, Christensen ST, Pedersen LB. Nat Commun. 2017 Jan 30;8:14177. doi: 10.1038/ncomms14177. PubMed 28134340.
Backbone
  Vector backbone: pFLAG-CMV2
  Backbone manufacturer: Sigma-Aldrich
  Backbone size w/o insert (bp): 4679
  Total vector size (bp): 6434
  Modifications to backbone: None
  Vector type: Mammalian Expression
Growth in bacteria
  Bacterial resistance: Ampicillin, 100 μg/mL
  Growth temperature: 37°C
  Growth strain: DH5alpha
  Copy number: Unknown
Gene/Insert
  Gene/Insert name: NPHP4
  Species: H. sapiens (human)
  Mutation: aa residues 841-1426
  GenBank ID: XM_006710563.3
  Entrez Gene: NPHP4 (a.k.a. POC10, SLSN4)
  Promoter: CMV
  Tag / fusion protein: FLAG (N terminal on insert)
  Cloning method: Restriction Enzyme; 5′ cloning site NotI (not destroyed); 3′ cloning site EcoRV (not destroyed)
  Sequencing primers: 5′ CMV-F: CGCAAATGGGCGGTAGGCGTG; 3′ hGH-PA-R: CCAGCTTGGTTCCCAATAGA
Terms and licenses: Academic/Nonprofit Terms; Industry Terms: Not Available to Industry
How to cite: LP451 was a gift from Lotte Pedersen (Addgene plasmid # 90183 ; http://n2t.net/addgene:90183 ; RRID:Addgene_90183)
