[The description below was written by a language model from this plasmid's Addgene catalogue record and pLannotate feature annotations shown in this document.]
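Description:
LP451 is a mammalian expression plasmid built on the commercial pFLAG-CMV2 backbone, carrying a cDNA fragment of human NPHP4 (nephrocystin-4, also known as POC10 or SLSN4) that encodes amino acid residues 841-1426, the C-terminal portion of the protein. The fragment was inserted between the NotI and EcoRV sites, both of which were preserved. Transcription is driven by the human cytomegalovirus immediate early enhancer and promoter and terminated by the human growth hormone polyadenylation signal. A FLAG epitope lies immediately upstream of the insert, so the truncated protein is made with an N-terminal FLAG tag. The annotation software labels this short element as a fragment of 3xFLAG, which fits the single FLAG tag described in the catalogue entry.

In E. coli the plasmid replicates from a high-copy ColE1/pUC-type origin and is selected with ampicillin through the β-lactamase gene and its native promoter. An f1 origin is also present, allowing single-stranded DNA production. The backbone contains an SV40 enhancer/early promoter region downstream of the expression cassette, but no mammalian selection marker is annotated, so the construct appears suited to transient transfection. Remnants of lac regulatory elements, lacZα, lacI and a T7 promoter are leftovers of the vector's lineage and have no evident role. The sequenced record is 6,423 nt, close to the listed total of 6,434 bp.

The record states no specific application beyond expression of this NPHP4 fragment. A FLAG-tagged truncation of this kind is typically used for domain mapping by immunoprecipitation or for localisation studies, and the associated publication concerns the ciliary transition zone and Sonic hedgehog signalling.
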