Features (pLannotate 1.2.2; 17 found; start..end, strand, type, name):
      1..380     +  enhancer       CMV enhancer: human cytomegalovirus immediate early enhancer
    382..581     +  promoter       CMV promoter: human cytomegalovirus (CMV) immediate early promoter
    617..637     +  CDS            3xFLAG (fragment): three tandem FLAG® epitope tags
    651..2411    +  CDS            NPHP4 (fragment): NPHP4_HUMAN - Also known as KIAA0673. Experimental evidence at protein level: Swiss-Prot protein existence level 1. Involved in the organization of apical junctions; the function is proposed to implicate a NPHP1-4-8 module (PubMed:19755384, PubMed:21565611). Does not seem to be strictly required for ciliogenesis (PubMed:21565611). Required for building functional cilia. Involved in the organization of the subapical actin network in multiciliated epithelial cells. Seems to recruit INT to basal bodies of motile cilia which subsequently interacts with actin-modifying proteins such as DAAM1 (By si
   2428..2446    -  misc_feature   MCS (fragment): pUC18/19 multiple cloning site
   2447..3069    +  polyA_signal   hGH poly(A) signal: human growth hormone polyadenylation signal
   3098..3427    +  promoter       SV40 promoter: SV40 enhancer and early promoter
   3466..3484    -  promoter       T7 promoter: promoter for bacteriophage T7 RNA polymerase
   3522..3538    -  protein_bind   lac operator: The lac repressor binds to the lac operator to inhibit transcription in E. coli. This inhibition can be relieved by adding lactose or isopropyl-β-D-thiogalactopyranoside (IPTG). lac repressor encoded by lacI
   3546..3576    -  promoter       lac promoter: promoter for the E. coli lac operon
   3591..3612    -  protein_bind   CAP binding site: CAP binding activates transcription in the presence of cAMP. E. coli catabolite activator protein
   3625..3717    -  CDS            lacI (fragment): lac repressor; lacI; The lac repressor binds to the lac operator to inhibit transcription in E. coli. This inhibition can be relieved by adding lactose or isopropyl-β-D-thiogalactopyranoside (IPTG).
   3900..4488    -  rep_origin     ori: high-copy-number ColE1/pMB1/pBR322/pUC origin of replication
   4659..5519    -  CDS            AmpR: β-lactamase; bla; confers resistance to ampicillin, carbenicillin, and related antibiotics
   5520..5624    -  promoter       AmpR promoter: bla
   5651..6079    +  rep_origin     f1 ori (sequence partly withheld): f1 bacteriophage origin of replication; arrow indicates direction of (+) strand synthesis
   6110..6264    -  CDS            lacZα (fragment): LacZα fragment of β-galactosidase; lacZ fragment
>Addgene plasmid #90183 | LP451 | addgene full sequence | sequence record 178303 | Addgene NGS Result
GACATTGATTATTGACTAGTTATTAATAGTAATCAATTACGGGGTCATTAGTTCATAGCCCATATATGGA
GTTCCGCGTTACATAACTTACGGTAAATGGCCCGCCTGGCTGACCGCCCAACGACCCCCGCCCATTGACG
TCAATAATGACGTATGTTCCCATAGTAACGCCAATAGGGACTTTCCATTGACGTCAATGGGTGGAGTATT
TACGGTAAACTGCCCACTTGGCAGTACATCAAGTGTATCATATGCCAAGTCCGCCCCCTATTGACGTCAA
TGACGGTAAATGGCCCGCCTGGCATTATGCCCAGTACATGACCTTACGGGACTTTCCTACTTGGCAGTAC
ATCTACGTATTAGTCATCGCTATTACCATGGTGATGCGGTTTTGGCAGTACACCAATGGGCGTGGATAGC
GGTTTGACTCACGGGGATTTCCAAGTCTCCACCCCATTGACGTCAATGGGAGTTTGTTTTGGCACCAAAA
TCAACGGGACTTTCCAAAATGTCGTAATAACCCCGCCCCGTTGACGCAAATGGGCGGTAGGCGTGTACGG
TGGGAGGTCTATATAAGCAGAGCTCGTTTAGTGAACCGTCAGAATTGATCTACCATGGACTACAAAGACG
ATGACGACAAGCTTGCGGCCGCAACATTGCCACCGTCCAGATCTCGGGTCATCTCAAACGATGGAGCCAG
CCGCTTCTCTGGAGGCAGCCTCCTCACGACTGGAAGCTCAAGGCGAAAACACGTGGTGCAAGCACAGAAG
CTGGCGGACGTGGACAGTGAGCTGGCTGCCATGCTACTGACCCATGCCCGGCAGGGCAAGGGGCCCCAGG
ACGTCAGCCGCGAGTCGGATGCCACCCGCAGGCGTAAGCTGGAGCGGATGAGGTCTGTGCGCCTGCAGGA
GGCCGGGGGAGACTTGGGCCGGCGTGGGACGAGCGTGTTGGCGCAGCAGAGCGTCCGCACACAGCACTTG
CGGGACCTACAGGTCATCGCCGCCTACCGGGAACGCACGAAGGCCGAGAGCATCGCCAGCCTGCTGAGCC
TGGCCATCACCACGGAGCACACGCTCCACGCCACGCTGGGGGTCGCCGAGTTCTTTGAGTTTGTGCTTAA
GAACCCCCACAACACACAGCACACGGTGACTGTGGAGATCGACAACCCCGAGCTCAGCGTCATCGTGGAC
AGTCAGGAGTGGAGGGACTTCAAGGGTGCTGCTGGCCTGCACACACCGGTGGAGGAGGACATGTTCCACC
TGCGTGGCAGCCTGGCCCCCCAGCTCTACCTGCGCCCCCACGAGACCGCCCACGTCCCCTTCAAGTTCCA
GAGCTTCTCTGCAGGGCAGCTGGCCATGGTGCAGGCCTCTCCTGGGTTGAGCAACGAGAAGGGCATGGAC
GCCGTGTCACCTTGGAAGTCCAGCGCAGTGCCCACTAAACACGCCAAGGTCTTGTTCCGAGCGAGTGGTG
GCAAGCCCATCGCCGTGCTCTGCCTGACTGTGGAGCTGCAGCCCCACGTGGTGGACCAGGTCTTCCGCTT
CTATCACCCGGAGCTCTCCTTCCTGAAGAAGGCCATCCGCCTGCCGCCCTGGCACACATTTCCAGGTGCT
CCGGTGGGAATGCTTGGTGAGGACCCCCCAGTCCATGTTCGCTGCAGCGACCCGAACGTCATCTGTGAGA
CCCAGAATGTGGGCCCCGGGGAACCACGGGACATATTTCTGAAGGTGGCCAGTGGTCCAAGCCCGGAGAT
CAAAGACTTCTTTGTCATCATTTACTCGGATCGTTGGCTGGCGACACCCACACAGACGTGGCAGGTCTAC
CTCCACTCCCTGCAGCGCGTGGATGTCTCCTGCGTCGCAGGCCAGCTGACCCGCCTGTCCCTTGTCCTTC
GGGGGACACAGACAGTGAGGAAAGTGAGAGCTTTCACCTCTCATCCACAGGAGCTGAAGACAGACCCCAA
AGGTGTCTTCGTGCTGCCGCCTCGTGGGGTGCAGGACCTGCATGTTGGCGTGAGGCCCCTTAGGGCCGGC
AGCCGCTTTGTCCATCTCAACCTGGTGGACGTGGATTGCCACCAGCTGGTGGCCTCCTGGCTCGTGTGCC
TCTGCTGCCGCCAGCCGCTCATCTCCAAGGCCTTTGAGATCATGTTGGCTGCGGGCGAAGGGAAGGGTGT
CAACAAGAGGATCACCTACACCAACCCCTACCCCTCCCGGAGGACATTCCACCTGCACAGCGACCACCCG
GAGCTGCTGCGGTTCAGAGAGGACTCCTTCCAGGTCGGGGGTGGAGAGACCTACACCATCGGCTTGCAGT
TTGCGCCTAGTCAGAGAGTGGGTGAGGAGGAGATCCTGATCTACATCAATGACCATGAGGACAAAAACGA
AGAGGCATTTTGCGTGAAGGTCATCTACCAGTGAGATATCGGTACCAGTCGACTCTAGAGGATCCCGGGT
GGCATCCCTGTGACCCCTCCCCAGTGCCTCTCCTGGCCCTGGAAGTTGCCACTCCAGTGCCCACCAGCCT
TGTCCTAATAAAATTAAGTTGCATCATTTTGTCTGACTAGGTGTCCTTCTATAATATTATGGGGTGGAGG
GGGGTGGTATGGAGCAAGGGGCAAGTTGGGAAGACAACCTGTAGGGCCTGCGGGGTCTATTGGGAACCAA
GCTGGAGTGCAGTGGCACAATCTTGGCTCACTGCAATCTCCGCCTCCTGGGTTCAAGCGATTCTCCTGCC
TCAGCCTCCCGAGTTGTTGGGATTCCAGGCATGCATGACCAGGCTCAGCTAATTTTTGTTTTTTTGGTAG
AGACGGGGTTTCACCATATTGGCCAGGCTGGTCTCCAACTCCTAATCTCAGGTGATCTACCCACCTTGGC
CTCCCAAATTGCTGGGATTACAGGCGTGAACCACTGCTCCCTTCCCTGTCCTTCTGATTTTAAAATAACT
ATACCAGCAGGAGGACGTCCAGACACAGCATAGGCTACCTGGCCATGCCCAACCGGTGGGACATTTGAGT
TGCTTGCTTGGCACTGTCCTCTCATGCGTTGGGTCCACTCAGTAGATGCCTGTTGAATTGGGTACGCGGC
CAGCTTGGCTGTGGAATGTGTGTCAGTTAGGGTGTGGAAAGTCCCCAGGCTCCCCAGCAGGCAGAAGTAT
GCAAAGCATGCATCTCAATTAGTCAGCAACCAGGTGTGGAAAGTCCCCAGGCTCCCCAGCAGGCAGAAGT
ATGCAAAGCATGCATCTCAATTAGTCAGCAACCATAGTCCCGCCCCTAACTCCGCCCATCCCGCCCCTAA
CTCCGCCCAGTTCCGCCCATTCTCCGCCCCATGGCTGACTAATTTTTTTTATTTATGCAGAGGCCGAGGC
CGCCTCGGCCTCTGAGCTATTCCAGAAGTAGTGAGGAGGCTTTTTTGGAGGCCTAGGCTTTTGCAAAAAG
CTCCTCGAGGAACTGAAAAACCAGAAAGTTAATTCCCTATAGTGAGTCGTATTAAATTCGTAATCATGTC
ATAGCTGTTTCCTGTGTGAAATTGTTATCCGCTCACAATTCCACACAACATACGAGCCGGAAGCATAAAG
TGTAAAGCCTGGGGTGCCTAATGAGTGAGCTAACTCACATTAATTGCGTTGCGCTCACTGCCCGCTTTCC
AGTCGGGAAACCTGTCGTGCCAGCTGCATTAATGAATCGGCCAACGCGCGGGGAGAGGCGGTTTGCGTAT
TGGGCGCTCTTCCGCTTCCTCGCTCACTGACTCGCTGCGCTCGGTCGTTCGGCTGCGGCGAGCGGTATCA
GCTCACTCAAAGGCGGTAATACGGTTATCCACAGAATCAGGGGATAACGCAGGAAAGAACATGTGAGCAA
AAGGCCAGCAAAAGGCCAGGAACCGTAAAAAGGCCGCGTTGCTGGCGTTTTTCCATAGGCTCCGCCCCCC
TGACGAGCATCACAAAAATCGACGCTCAAGTCAGAGGTGGCGAAACCCGACAGGACTATAAAGATACCAG
GCGTTTCCCCCTGGAAGCTCCCTCGTGCGCTCTCCTGTTCCGACCCTGCCGCTTACCGGATACCTGTCCG
CCTTTCTCCCTTCGGGAAGCGTGGCGCTTTCTCATAGCTCACGCTGTAGGTATCTCAGTTCGGTGTAGGT
CGTTCGCTCCAAGCTGGGCTGTGTGCACGAACCCCCCGTTCAGCCCGACCGCTGCGCCTTATCCGGTAAC
TATCGTCTTGAGTCCAACCCGGTAAGACACGACTTATCGCCACTGGCAGCAGCCACTGGTAACAGGATTA
GCAGAGCGAGGTATGTAGGCGGTGCTACAGAGTTCTTGAAGTGGTGGCCTAACTACGGCTACACTAGAAG
AACAGTATTTGGTATCTGCGCTCTGCTGAAGCCAGTTACCTTCGGAAAAAGAGTTGGTAGCTCTTGATCC
GGCAAACAAACCACCGCTGGTAGCGGTGGTTTTTTTGTTTGCAAGCAGCAGATTACGCGCAGAAAAAAAG
GATCTCAAGAAGATCCTTTGATCTTTTCTACGGGGTCTGACGCTCAGTGGAACGAAAACTCACGTTAAGG
GATTTTGGTCATGAGATTATCAAAAAGGATCTTCACCTAGATCCTTTTAAATTAAAAATGAAGTTTTAAA
TCAATCTAAAGTATATATGAGTAAACTTGGTCTGACAGTTACCAATGCTTAATCAGTGAGGCACCTATCT
CAGCGATCTGTCTATTTCGTTCATCCATAGTTGCCTGACTCCCCGTCGTGTAGATAACTACGATACGGGA
GGGCTTACCATCTGGCCCCAGTGCTGCAATGATACCGCGAGACCCACGCTCACCGGCTCCAGATTTATCA
GCAATAAACCAGCCAGCCGGAAGGGCCGAGCGCAGAAGTGGTCCTGCAACTTTATCCGCCTCCATCCAGT
CTATTAATTGTTGCCGGGAAGCTAGAGTAAGTAGTTCGCCAGTTAATAGTTTGCGCAACGTTGTTGCCAT
TGCTACAGGCATCGTGGTGTCACGCTCGTCGTTTGGTATGGCTTCATTCAGCTCCGGTTCCCAACGATCA
AGGCGAGTTACATGATCCCCCATGTTGTGCAAAAAAGCGGTTAGCTCCTTCGGTCCTCCGATCGTTGTCA
GAAGTAAGTTGGCCGCAGTGTTATCACTCATGGTTATGGCAGCACTGCATAATTCTCTTACTGTCATGCC
ATCCGTAAGATGCTTTTCTGTGACTGGTGAGTACTCAACCAAGTCATTCTGAGAATAGTGTATGCGGCGA
CCGAGTTGCTCTTGCCCGGCGTCAATACGGGATAATACCGCGCCACATAGCAGAACTTTAAAAGTGCTCA
TCATTGGAAAACGTTCTTCGGGGCGAAAACTCTCAAGGATCTTACCGCTGTTGAGATCCAGTTCGATGTA
ACCCACTCGTGCACCCAACTGATCTTCAGCATCTTTTACTTTCACCAGCGTTTCTGGGTGAGCAAAAACA
GGAAGGCAAAATGCCGCAAAAAAGGGAATAAGGGCGACACGGAAATGTTGAATACTCATACTCTTCCTTT
TTCAATATTATTGAAGCATTTATCAGGGTTATTGTCTCATGAGCGGATACATATTTGAATGTATTTAGAA
AAATAAACAAATAGGGGTTCCGCGCACATTTCCCCGAAAAGTGCCACCTG
[124 nt withheld, positions 5651-5774]
C
[91 nt withheld, positions 5776-5866]
A
[49 nt withheld, positions 5868-5916]
CCTTTGACGTTGGAGTCCACGTTCTTT
[37 nt withheld, positions 5944-5980]
ACCCTATCTCGGTCTATTCTTTTGATTTATAAGGGATTTTGCCGATTTCGGCCTATTGGTTAAAAAATGA
GCTGATTTAACAAAAATTTAACGCGAATTTTAACAAAATATTAACGCTTACAATTTCCATTCGCCATTCA
GGCTGCGCAACTGTTGGGAAGGGCGATCGGTGCGGGCCTCTTCGCTATTACGCCAGCTGGCGAAAGGGGG
ATGTGCTGCAAGGCGATTAAGTTGGGTAACGCCAGGGTTTTCCCAGTCACGACGTTGTAAAACGACGGCC
AGTGCCAAGCTGATCTATACATTGAATCAATATTGGCAATTAGCCATATTAGTCATTGGTTATATAGCAT
AAATCAATATTGGCTATTGGCCATTGCATACGTTGTATCTATATCATAATATGTACATTTATATTGGCTC
ATGTCCAATATGACCGCCATGTT
